Addgene plasmid #22807: pBTL-3
Purpose: (Empty Backbone)
Depositing lab: Ryan Gill. Publication: Broad host range vectors for stable genomic library construction. Lynch MD, Gill RT. Biotechnol Bioeng. 2006 May 5. 94(1):151-8. 10.1002/bit.20836 PubMed 16496398.
Backbone
  Vector backbone: pBTL-3
  Backbone size (bp): 2464
  Vector type: Bacterial Expression
Growth in bacteria
  Bacterial resistance: Chloramphenicol, 25 μg/mL
  Growth temperature: 37°C
  Growth strain: DH5alpha
  Copy number: Unknown
Gene/Insert
  Gene/Insert name: None
  Cloning method: Restriction Enzyme; 5′ cloning site XbaI (unknown if destroyed); 3′ cloning site EcoRV (unknown if destroyed)
  Sequencing primers: 5′ gcggataaca atttcacact
Terms and licenses: Academic/Nonprofit Terms; Industry Terms: Not Available to Industry
How to cite: pBTL-3 was a gift from Ryan Gill (Addgene plasmid # 22807 ; http://n2t.net/addgene:22807 ; RRID:Addgene_22807)
