[The description below was written by a language model from this plasmid's Addgene catalogue record and pLannotate feature annotations shown in this document.]
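Description:
pBTL-3 is a compact (2,464 bp) empty bacterial expression backbone built around the broad-host-range pBBR1 replicon. The annotated sequence carries the pBBR1 oriV together with the adjacent pBBR1 Rep coding sequence, which supplies the replication protein that the origin requires. This makes the plasmid self-sufficient for replication and, in principle, able to be maintained in a range of Gram-negative bacteria beyond E. coli. Selection is by chloramphenicol, through a chloramphenicol acetyltransferase gene (CmR) driven by a fragment of its native cat promoter. The record lists the copy number as unknown.

The cloning region consists of a lac promoter followed by a lac operator near the end of the numbered sequence, so transcription into an inserted fragment can be repressed by LacI and relieved with IPTG or lactose. No lacI gene is annotated on the plasmid, so repressor would have to come from the host. XbaI and EcoRV are recorded as the 5′ and 3′ cloning sites, and no insert is present. Two bidirectional terminators bracket this region on the circular map. The tonB terminator sits between the resistance gene and the lac promoter, and the soxR terminator lies just beyond the cloning site, ahead of the origin. This layout insulates the insert from read-through from the marker, and it protects the replication functions from transcription arising within cloned DNA. Such insulation fits the associated publication's stated aim of broad-host-range vectors for stable genomic library construction, which is the plasmid's likely main use.
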