Features (pLannotate 1.2.2; 8 found; start..end, strand, type, name):
     60..96      -  terminator     soxR terminator: bidirectional E. coli soxR transcription terminator
    102..871     +  rep_origin     pBBR1 oriV: replication origin of the broad-host-range plasmid pBBR1 from Bordetella bronchiseptica; requires the pBBR1 Rep protein for replication
    872..1534    +  CDS            pBBR1 Rep: replication protein for the broad-host-range plasmid pBBR1 from Bordetella bronchiseptica
   1536..1630    +  promoter       cat promoter (fragment): promoter of the E. coli cat gene encoding chloramphenicol acetyltransferase
   1631..2290    +  CDS            CmR: chloramphenicol acetyltransferase; cat; confers resistance to chloramphenicol
   2309..2340    -  terminator     tonB terminator: bidirectional E. coli tonB-P14 transcription terminator
   2387..2417    +  promoter       lac promoter: promoter for the E. coli lac operon
   2425..2441    +  protein_bind   lac operator: The lac repressor binds to the lac operator to inhibit transcription in E. coli. This inhibition can be relieved by adding lactose or isopropyl-β-D-thiogalactopyranoside (IPTG). lac repressor encoded by lacI
>Addgene plasmid #22807 | pBTL-3 | depositor full sequence | sequence record 10445 | Author sequence
AACGAATTCAAGCTTGATATCATTCAGGACGAGCCTCAGACTCCAGCGTAACTGGACTGAAAACAAACTA
AAGCGCCCTTGTGGCGCTTTAGTTTTGTTCCGCGGCCACCGGCTGGCTCGCTTCGCTCGGCCCGTGGACA
ACCCTGCTGGACAAGCTGATGGACAGGCTGCGCCTGCCCACGAGCTTGACCACAGGGATTGCCCACCGGC
TACCCAGCCTTCGACCACATACCCACCGGCTCCAACTGCGCGGCCTGCGGCCTTGCCCCATCAATTTTTT
TAATTTTCTCTGGGGAAAAGCCTCCGGCCTGCGGCCTGCGCGCTTCGCTTGCCGGTTGGACACCAAGTGG
AAGGCGGGTCAAGGCTCGCGCAGCGACCGCGCAGCGGCTTGGCCTTGACGCGCCTGGAACGACCCAAGCC
TATGCGAGTGGGGGCAGTCGAAGGCGAAGCCCGCCCGCCTGCCCCCCGAGCCTCACGGCGGCGAGTGCGG
GGGTTCCAAGGGGGCAGCGCCACCTTGGGCAAGGCCGAAGGCCGCGCAGTCGATCAACAAGCCCCGGAGG
GGCCACTTTTTGCCGGAGGGGGAGCCGCGCCGAAGGCGTGGGGGAACCCCGCAGGGGTGCCCTTCTTTGG
GCACCAAAGAACTAGATATAGGGCGAAATGCGAAAGACTTAAAAATCAACAACTTAAAAAAGGGGGGTAC
GCAACAGCTCATTGCGGCACCCCCCGCAATAGCTCATTGCGTAGGTTAAAGAAAATCTGTAATTGACTGC
CACTTTTACGCAACGCATAATTGTTGTCGCGCTGCCGAAAAGTTGCAGCTGATTGCGCATGGTGCCGCAA
CCGTGCGGCACCCTACCGCATGGAGATAAGCATGGCCACGCAGTCCAGAGAAATCGGCATTCAAGCCAAG
AACAAGCCCGGTCACTGGGTGCAAACGGAACGCAAAGCGCATGAGGCGTGGGCCGGGCTTATTGCGAGGA
AACCCACGGCGGCAATGCTGCTGCATCACCTCGTGGCGCAGATGGGCCACCAGAACGCCGTGGTGGTCAG
CCAGAAGACACTTTCCAAGCTCATCGGACGTTCTTTGCGGACGGTCCAATACGCAGTCAAGGACTTGGTG
GCCGAGCGCTGGATCTCCGTCGTGAAGCTCAACGGCCCCGGCACCGTGTCGGCCTACGTGGTCAATGACC
GCGTGGCGTGGGGCCAGCCCCGCGACCAGTTGCGCCTGTCGGTGTTCAGTGCCGCCGTGGTGGTTGATCA
CGACGACCAGGACGAATCGCTGTTGGGGCATGGCGACCTGCGCCGCATCCCGACCCTGTATCCGGGCGAG
CAGCAACTACCGACCGGCCCCGGCGAGGAGCCGCCCAGCCAGCCCGGCATTCCGGGCATGGAACCAGACC
TGCCAGCCTTGACCGAAACGGAGGAATGGGAACGGCGCGGGCAGCAGCGCCTGCCGATGCCCGATGAGCC
GTGTTTTCTGGACGATGGCGAGCCGTTGGAGCCGCCGACACGGGTCACGCTGCCGCGCCGGTAGTACGTA
AGAGGTTCCAACTTTCACCATAATGAAATAAGATCACTACCGGGCGTATTTTTTGAGTTATCGAGATTTT
CAGGAGCTAAGGAAGCTAAAATGGAGAAAAAAATCACTGGATATACCACCGTTGATATATCCCAATGGCA
TCGTAAAGAACATTTTGAGGCATTTCAGTCAGTTGCTCAATGTACCTATAACCAGACCGTTCAGCTGGAT
ATTACGGCCTTTTTAAAGACCGTAAAGAAAAATAAGCACAAGTTTTATCCGGCCTTTATTCACATTCTTG
CCCGCCTGATGAATGCTCATCCGGAATTCCGTATGGCAATGAAAGACGGTGAGCTGGTGATATGGGATAG
TGTTCACCCTTGTTACACCGTTTTCCATGAGCAAACTGAAACGTTTTCATCGCTCTGGAGTGAATACCAC
GACGATTTCCGGCAGTTTCTACACATATATTCGCAAGATGTGGCGTGTTACGGTGAAAACCTGGCCTATT
TCCCTAAAGGGTTTATTGAGAATATGTTTTTCGTCTCAGCCAATCCCTGGGTGAGTTTCACCAGTTTTGA
TTTAAACGTGGCCAATATGGACAACTTCTTCGCCCCCGTTTTCACCATGGGCAAATATTATACGCAAGGC
GACAAGGTGCTGATGCCGCTGGCGATTCAGGTTCATCATGCCGTTTGTGATGGCTTCCATGTCGGCAGAA
TGCTTAATGAATTACAACAGTACTGCGATGAGTGGCAGGGCGGGGCGTAAACGCGTGGATCCCCCTCAAG
TCAAAAGCCTCCGGTCGGAGGCTTTTGACTTTCTGCTATGGAGGTCAGGTATGATTTTGCATTAGGCACC
CCAGGCTTTACACTTTATGCTTCCGGCTCGTATGTTGTGTGGAATTGTGAGCGGATAACAATTTCACACT
CTAGAGAATTCGTC
