>Addgene plasmid #22807 | pBTL-3 | addgene partial sequence | sequence record 28818 | 22807 with lac-promoter
TGGGATGNGACGGATACATTTCACACTCTAGAGAATTCGTCAACGAATTCAAGCTTGATATCATTCAGGA
CGAGCCTCAGACTCCAGCGTAACTGGACTGAAAACAAACTAAAGCGCCCTTGTGGCGCTTTAGTTTTGTT
CCGCGGCCACCGGCTGGCTCGCTTCGCTCGGCCCGTGGACAACCCTGCTGGACAAGCTGATGGACAGGCT
GCGCCTGCCCACGAGCTTGACCACAGGGATTGCCCACCGGCTACCCAGCCTTCGACCACATACCCACCGG
CTCCAACTGCGCGGCCTGCGGCCTTGCCCCATCAATTTTTTTAATTTTCTCTGGGGAAAAGCCTCCGGCC
TGCGGCCTGCGCGCTTCGCTTGCCGGTTGGACACCAAGTGGAAGGCGGGTCAAGGCTCGCGCAGCGACCG
CGCAGCGGCTTGGCCTTGACGCGCCTGGAACGACCCAAGCCTATGCGAGTGGGGGCAGTCGAAGGGCGAA
GCCCGCCCGCCTGCCCCCCGAGCCTCACGGCGGCGAGTGCGGGGGTTCCAAGGGGGCAGCGCCACCTTGG
GCAAGGCCGAAGGCCGCGCAGTCGATCAACAAGCCCCGGAGGGGCCACTTTTTGCCGGAGGGGGAGCCGC
GCCGAAGGCGTGGGGGAACCCCGCAGGGGTGCCCTT
